Addgene plasmid #14427: pAd-Track HA PGC-1 alpha
Depositing lab: Pere Puigserver. Depositing organization: Dana-Farber Cancer Institute. Publication: GCN5 acetyltransferase complex controls glucose metabolism through transcriptional repression of PGC-1alpha. Lerin C, Rodgers JT, Kalume DE, Kim SH, Pandey A, Puigserver P. Cell Metab. 2006 Jun . 3(6):429-38. 10.1016/j.cmet.2006.04.013 PubMed 16753578.
Backbone
  Vector backbone: pAdTrack-CMV
  Backbone size w/o insert (bp): 9000
  Vector type: Mammalian Expression, Adenoviral
  Selectable markers: Neomycin (select with G418)
Growth in bacteria
  Bacterial resistance: Kanamycin, 50 μg/mL
  Growth temperature: 37°C
  Growth strain: DH5alpha
  Copy number: High Copy
Gene/Insert
  Gene/Insert name: PGC-1 alpha (alt names: PPAR gamma coactivator 1; PGC1)
  Species: M. musculus (mouse)
  Insert size (bp): 2400
  Mutation: Last four amino acids of PGC-1a removed to make the protein more stable.
  GenBank ID: NM_008904
  Entrez Gene: Ppargc1a (a.k.a. A830037N07Rik, Gm11133, PGC-1, PPARGC-1-alpha, Pgc-1alpha, Pgc1, Pgco1, Ppargc1)
  Tag / fusion protein: HA (N terminal on insert)
  Cloning method: Restriction Enzyme; 5′ cloning site HindIII (not destroyed); 3′ cloning site EcoRV (not destroyed)
  Sequencing primers: 5′ n/a
Terms and licenses: Academic/Nonprofit Terms; Industry Terms: Not Available to Industry
Depositor comments: pAdTrack can be recombined with pAdEasy to make adenoviral-PGC1. See He et al. http://www.pnas.org/cgi/content/full/95/5/2509 for protocols.
How to cite: pAd-Track HA PGC-1 alpha was a gift from Pere Puigserver (Addgene plasmid # 14427 ; http://n2t.net/addgene:14427 ; RRID:Addgene_14427)
