[The description below was written by a language model from this plasmid's Addgene catalogue record.]
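Description:
pAd-Track HA PGC-1 alpha is an adenoviral shuttle plasmid built on the pAdTrack-CMV backbone (about 9 kb without insert), catalogued as both a mammalian expression and an adenoviral vector. It is propagated in E. coli as a high-copy plasmid under kanamycin selection, and the record also lists neomycin/G418 as a selectable marker. No feature table is provided, so the details of the backbone elements are not documented here. As the backbone name indicates, the insert is placed under a CMV promoter, and pAdTrack-type shuttles are generally known to carry a separate GFP tracer cassette that allows transfected or infected cells to be followed, along with homology arms for recombination into an adenoviral genome.

The payload is the mouse Ppargc1a coding sequence (PGC-1 alpha, PPAR gamma coactivator 1), roughly 2.4 kb, cloned between HindIII and EcoRV sites that were both preserved. The protein carries an N-terminal HA epitope tag for detection or immunoprecipitation, and its last four amino acids have been deleted, a change the depositor states makes the protein more stable.

According to the depositor comments, the plasmid is meant to be recombined with pAdEasy, the adenoviral backbone plasmid of the AdEasy system, to generate a recombinant adenovirus expressing PGC-1 alpha. Such viruses are used for efficient delivery into cultured cells or tissues. The plasmid can also serve for direct transient expression in mammalian cells. It is associated with work on control of glucose metabolism through repression of PGC-1 alpha by the GCN5 acetyltransferase complex.
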