>Addgene plasmid #14427 | pAd-Track HA PGC-1 alpha | addgene partial sequence | sequence record 20312 | pAd-CMV 5'-GCTAGAGATCTGGTACCGTC-3'
CTACGACGTGCCCGACTACGCCAGCGGATCCGCTTGGGACATGTGCAGCCAAGACTCTCTATGGAGTGAC
ATAGAGTGTGCTGCTCTGGTTGGTGAGGACCAGCCTCTTTGCCCAGATCTTCCTGAACTTGACCTTTCTG
AACTTGATGTGAATGACTTGGATACAGACAGCTTTCTGGGTGGATTGAAGTGGTGTAGCGACCAATCGGA
AATCATATCCAACCAGTACAACAATGAGCCTGCGAACATATTTGAGAAGATAGATGAAGAGAATGAGGCA
AACTTGCTAGCGGTCCTCACAGAGACACTGGACAGTCTCCCCGTGGATGAAGACGGATTGCCCTCATTTG
ATGCACTGACAGATGGAGCCGTGACCACTGACAACGAGGCCAGTCCTTCCTCCATGCCTGACGGCACCCC
TCCCCCTCAGGAGGCAGAAGAGCCGTCTCTACTTAAGAAGCTCTTACTGGCACCAGCCAACACTCAGCTC
AGCTACAATGAATGCAGCGGTCTTAGCACTCAGAACCATGCAGCAAACCACACCCACAGGATCAGAACAA
ACCCTGCCATTGTTAAGACCGAGAATTCATGGAGCAATAAAGCGAAGAGCATTTGTCAACAGCAAAAGCC
ACAAAGACGTCCCTGCTCAGAGCTTCTCAAGTATCTGACCACAAACGATGACCCTCCTCACACCAAACCC
ACAGAAAACAGGAACAGCAGCAGAGACAAATGTGCTTCCAAAAAGAAGTCCCATACACAACCGCAGTCGC
AACATGCTCAAGCCAAACCAACAACTTTATCTCTTCCTCTGACCCCAGAGTCACCAAATGACCCCAAGGG
TTCCCCATTTGAGAACAAGACTATTGAGCGAACCTTAAGTGTGGAACTCTCTGGAACTGCAGGCCTAACT
CCT
